>Addgene plasmid #65621 | Degron-KI PIK3CA donor vector | addgene partial sequence | sequence record 115270 | puro-variant-R 5'-gtgggcttgtactcggtcat-3'
TATGGTTGTCCCAAAGCAGAAACCTAAATCAAAGAAGGAAAACATATGTTAAAAGAGACACAACTACAGA
AGAATACATTTATAACACTGCTAAAATGTAAAAACTCATTTTCCATAGTTTGACTTGATTAGGCTAAGTA
GTAATAATTCATCTTAAGTATTCTAATCTAGACTGTTGCTCTAAATTAGGCTACAAAGAATTTATTTCAG
CAGAGATTAGAAAAACCATTTGTATTTAATTAAATTTAATAAAGTCATTTAAGAAAACACTATATTTGAG
TGGATTCTCTAAGGTTTCATCAAGACAGAGATGAGGCTATGGGAAGAATGAAAAGTAAGTTGCAATTCAA
CCCAAAATTCCCATTGCATATCACCTTTATCATTCTCTTCTATCTTACGGAAAAACAGAATTTAGGCCAG
AAACAATCTTTCAGATCATGGGTCCACTGCTCTTATTTTAAAATAAGTAAAACCATGCCTAGAGAAGTCA
AATCCTTTTCCTTTTTCACTCCCTGCCCTCAACCTGTAATAATGAGAAATTTTATGGCTTAGTCTTTTGT
CTTTCTTAAATCAATCTTTGTAATTTTCCTTTTTCTTTTTGTATTGATTCTTATCTAGGTGATATCTTAG
ACATTCTGTTCTTAAAGTATGATTTAGGTATATAGTCACAATATTAGAAAGTGTCATCAATGAATTTTCC
TTGAAGTATGACGATGAATTTGTAATGATCTATTTACTTTCTCAAATAAACCAGTCCTAATACTTCTGAC
TGAAATGAATCTACACATAAATAAGATCCATGACTCTCTCTGTTAGTGCAACGTTCCAATCAGTTTGTAA
TATT
