>Addgene plasmid #65621 | Degron-KI PIK3CA donor vector | addgene partial sequence | sequence record 115318 | FKBP-F 5'-cacatgccactctcgtcttc-3'
CGACCATCATCAGGTGAACTGTGGGGCATCCACTTGATGCCCCCAAGAATCCTAGTAGAATGTCTGTTGC
CTAATGGAATGATAGTGACTTTAGAATGCCTCCGTGAGGCTACATTAATAACCATAAAGCATGAACTATT
TAAAGAAGCAAGAAAATACCCCCTCCATCAACTTCTTCAAGATGAATCTTCTTACATTTTCGTAAGTGTT
ACTCAAGAAGCAGAAAGGGAAGAATTTTTTGATGAAACAAGACGACTTTGTGACCTTCGGCTTTTTCAAC
CCTTTTTAAAAGTAATTGAACCAGTAGGCAACCGTGAAGAAAAGATCCTCAATCGAGAAATTGGTATGAT
ACAATATCCTATTCTAAAATGCAAATAACCATAAAGCTTAACTGTTGTCCCTTTCTAAAATATTTCTGTC
TAAACCAATACCTTCGTAATCTTAAATAGCTTTCTAAATAAAAATCATAAATCTAAAGTATGTTTTACTA
TCGAACTATGGAACTATTTTTAACACCTTGATATTATTCCATAAGGTTTTATTTAAGAAATGTCATTTGT
GGGATGACTTAGATTTGTTATATCTCAGTGTTGTTATTCTTTTAAAAATGATTGATAGGAATGTTTGCTG
CCTTTGCTCTAAATTGCTGAATATATTATTTTTTATATATTAAAAATATTCAGGACTGTCAACTTTTAAT
ATATATGCATTCATCAA
