[The description below was written by a language model from this plasmid's Addgene catalogue record.]
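Description:
Degron-KI PIK3CA donor vector is a homologous-recombination donor plasmid built on the Degron-KI donor backbone and intended to generate a "Degron-KI" DD-PIK3CA allele, that is, a knock-in in which a destabilization domain (DD) is fused to the endogenous PIK3CA gene product. The recorded insert consists of left and right homology arms from the PIK3CA locus, which flank the backbone's knock-in cassette and direct its integration into the target locus by homology-directed repair. In bacteria the plasmid is maintained at high copy under kanamycin selection. A puromycin marker is listed for selecting cells that have taken up or integrated the donor.

The general logic of a degron knock-in is that tagging a protein at its native locus with a destabilization domain makes its abundance depend on a stabilizing small-molecule ligand: without the ligand the fusion is degraded, with it the protein accumulates. Protein levels can therefore be tuned chemically while the gene remains under its own transcriptional control. This fits the chemical-genetics approach to assessing cancer gene function for which the construct was made, here applied to PIK3CA, which encodes the catalytic subunit of PI3K-alpha.

The record does not include a feature table. It does not state the identity of the DD or its ligand, the position of the tag, the promoter driving puromycin resistance, the lengths of the homology arms, the origin of replication, the species of the target locus, or the nuclease or delivery method used to stimulate recombination.
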