Addgene plasmid #65621: Degron-KI PIK3CA donor vector
Purpose: Donor vector to generate Degron-KI DD-PIK3CA
Depositing lab: Frank Stegmeier. Depositing organization: Novartis Institutes for Biomedical Research, Inc. Publication: A chemical genetics approach for the functional assessment of novel cancer genes. Zhou Q, Derti A, Ruddy DA, Rakiec DP, Kao I, Lira M, Gibaja V, Chan H, Yang Y, Min J, Schlabach MR, Stegmeier F. Cancer Res. 2015 Mar 18. pii: canres.2930.2014. 10.1158/0008-5472.CAN-14-2930 PubMed 25788694.
Backbone
  Vector backbone: Degron-KI donor backbone vector
  Selectable markers: Puromycin
Growth in bacteria
  Bacterial resistance: Kanamycin, 50 μg/mL
  Growth temperature: 37°C
  Growth strain: Top10
  Copy number: High Copy
Gene/Insert
  Gene/Insert name: PIK3CA Degron-KI left and right HR arms
Terms and licenses: Academic/Nonprofit Terms; Industry Terms: Not Available to Industry
How to cite: Degron-KI PIK3CA donor vector was a gift from Frank Stegmeier (Addgene plasmid # 65621 ; http://n2t.net/addgene:65621 ; RRID:Addgene_65621)
